>Addgene plasmid #126658 | pMT Shark-TagBFP | addgene full sequence | sequence record 251675 | Addgene NGS Result
ACACATGCAGCTCCCGGAGACGGTCACAGCTTGTCTGTAAGCGGATGCCGGGAGCAGACAAGCCCGTCAG
GGCGCGTCAGCGGGTGTTGGCGGGTGTCGGGGCTGGCTTAACTATGCGGCATCAGAGCAGATTGTACTGA
GAGTGCACCATATGCGGTGTGAAATACCGCACAGATGCGTAAGGAGAAAATACCGCATCAGGCGCCATTC
GCCATTCAGGCTGCGCAACTGTTGGGAAGGGCGATCGGTGCGGGCCTCTTCGCTATTACGCCAGCTGGCG
AAAGGGGGATGTGCTGCAAGGCGATTAAGTTGGGTAACGCCAGGGTTTTCCCAGTCACGACGTTGTAAAA
CGACGGCCAGTGAATTAATTCGTTGCAGGACAGGATGTGGTGCCCGATGTGACTAGCTCTTTGCTGCAGG
CCGTCCTATCCTCTGGTTCCGATAAGAGACCCAGAACTCCGGCCCCCCACCGCCCACCGCCACCCCCATA
CATATGTGGTACGCAAGTAAGAGTGCCTGCGCATGCCCCATGTGCCCCACCAAGAGCTTTGCATCCCATA
CAAGTCCCCAAAGTGGAGAACCGAACCAATTCTTCGCGGGCAGAACAAAAGCTTCTGCACACGTCTCCAC
TCGAATTTGGAGCCGGCCGGCGTGTGCAAAAGAGGTGAATCGAACGAAAGACCCGTGTGTAAAGCCGCGT
TTCCAAAATGTATAAAACCGAGAGCATCTGGCCAATGTGCATCAGTTGTGGTCAGCAGCAAAATCAAGTG
AATCATCTCAGTGCAACTAAAGGGGGGATCTAGATCGGGGTACCTACTAGTCAAATGAGTCGCGATAGTG
ATCCCATGAAATGGTACCACGGCAACCTGTCCCGCGAGGCAGCCGACGAACTGCTAAAGCAGGGTTACGA
GGACGGGACATTTCTGGTGCGCGAGAGCAGCACAGCGGCCGGGGACTTTGTGCTGAGCCTGCTCTGCCAG
GGTGAGGTGTGTCACTACCAGGTGCGGCGACATGGCGGCGAGGACGCCTTCTTCTCCATCGACGACAAGG
TACAGACGAAGATCCTGCACGGCCTGGACACGCTCGTCGACTACTATCAGCAGGCGGCCAACGGTCTGCC
CACCAAGCTGACGGTGCCCTTGATCCGCGATCTGCCGCCGCACAACACTCGCAGCCACGGAGTGACCAAT
CTGCTGCATCGCGCCACAAGTAAAAACGAGAGCAAGGTCGTCTTCGAGCTGCTCAAGTGCGGCTATCGGA
ATTTCGATGCCAAGAATCAGGATGGACAGACGGCTCTGCATCTGGCTGCACTCCACTCGGACGAGGATAT
ACTGAAACACCTGTTGAATGCAAAGGTCCAGGTCAACAGCTCCGACTCCTTTGGCTGCCAGCCATTGCAC
TACGCCGCTCGCTCCAAACCGGCCAGTTTCATACGCACACTCATCTCGGCACAGGCCAATGTCCAGGGCA
GGAACATCGACAACGGCTATGTGCCGCTGCATGAGGCTGCCAAGCACGGCAACCTGGAGGCTGTGCAAGA
GCTGCTCCTGGCTGAGGCTCCGCCGTTGCCCAGAACAAGTTCGGGTGAATTTCCATTCGATCTGGCCAAG
GAAGCGGGCCAAACGGCAGTAGAAGAATTCCTGCTCAATTACAAGCTGCCACCGGCAAATACCACAAGAG
ACCAGTGGTATCATGGCACTCTGACCAGAGAAGAGGCAGTAGCCATACTAAAAAAGCATGCCAAGGAGCT
ATTGGCCAAGCAACCTGAAGTAGACACCTCCGGCTGCTTTCTGGTTCGCTACTCCGAGTCGCCGGCGGCC
TCGGGATTGGTTCTAACATTGCTTAGTGATCAGGTGGTCAAGAATTTTCGTATTTCGCAAGCTGATCTCT
ACCAGAATGGTAACAAGGTGCAGTCGGGCGGGTCCAAGTTTCTGTACATTGATGACGGTCCCTACTGGCC
AAGCGTTGAACATCTAATAGCCCACTTCATGCGTTTCTCGTACGGGTTGCCAGTGAGTCTCAAGTATCCG
GTTCCGCCACAGCCCAAGCCAGAGGTGCCATCGTTTGCCACAATACCTCGATCTAATATGAAGCCAAAAG
CAGCATCGCCCGCTACCCCGCCCACTCCAGTATCGCCACATTCGCATCATCAACACCCCCACGTTCCCGC
CCTGACCATAACGAAGAAAAAGCAGAAGGAGAACAGTAGCTCAATGTTCAACACTCTGCGACTGACGAGT
CCGAAGAAAGCGCTATTCGACATGAACAGCCTGCGCAAAAACAAGTCCAAGGGCAAACGCAGTGACTCCG
AGAGCAGTGTGAGTGGTTCTTTGGCCAGAACGGAGCAGGAGCTGCAGGCAGCGGCACCCATGCTGAAGAG
CCTGTCGTTCTCGACGGAGTTCTCAACGTTTAACGCGGATGGCGTAACTGGTTCTGGTGCCGCCGCTGCT
GGCGAAGTGTACAACGTGCCCAGGAACAACACGCCCATTGAGATTGACCTGCCACCGATTGCCCAAAAGA
CTGAAGCCGAAGTTGAGTATTTCACGAAAAGTGATGTGGCCATAGAGCGCGAGCGAGCAGGTCAGTGGAT
CGGCAACGGCTACCAGCCCACAGTGGACGTGCTCTCCCTGTTGGATCAGCAGATCAAGGCGCCCGCCGTG
GCGCGACTAAACTCGCTTGGTCCGAACGCATCAACGGAAAGTGAGATGGCCAGCTATCTTCATCGCAAGT
GCAGCGGTACGCCAAGCACACCAAGCGCCACTGAGGTGGAGGCCGCCAAGCTGAGATTCTTTATTGAGCC
AGAAAAACTAGTGCTGGATAGAGAGATCGGGCACGGGGAATTCGGTTCGGTGCACAGTGGATGGCTGCTG
AGAAAGAGCGGTGCCGGCGAGGAATCGCGCTTGGAGGTGGCCATTAAGATGCTTAGCGACGAGCACAGCA
ACAAACAGGAGTTCCTGCGCGAAGCATCAGTTATGATGCGGCTGGAGCACAAGTGCATTGTGCGATTGAT
TGGCATTTCGAAGGGTGAAATGCTAATGATGGTTCAAGAGCTAGCTCCGCTGGGCTCCATGCTGCAGTAC
ATACTGGATCATGGTCATGAGATCACGGCCAATGCGGAGCTGAAAGTTTGGGCGTCACAGATTGCGTGTG
GCATGCATTATCTGGAATCACAGCATTTTGTGCACCGCGATCTGGCCGCCAGAAATATATTGCTGACCGC
ACGCCACCAGGCGAAGATCAGTGACTTCGGCATGTCGCGATCACTGAGACCCGGTAGCACGGAATACCAA
TTCACCCAGGGCGGACGTTGGCCCATCCGCTGGTACGCACCGGAAAGCTTCAACCTGGGCATCTTCTCGC
ACGCCAGTGATGTGTGGTCCTTTGGCGTGACCATCTGGGAGATGTTTTCCCTCGGCGCACCGCCATATGG
GGAAATATCTAATGTCGATGCCATCAAGTTGGTGGACAGTGGCGAACGCCTGCCGCAGCCCAATCTCTGT
CCAGCTTACATCTATGCCGTGATGCAGAGCTGCTGGAAGGAACGACCCAAAGATCGGCCAACCTTTGTCT
ATCTCACCGAGTTTTTCGCCCGCGATCCTGATTACCAAAACCTGCCGGAATTGGTGCAAACGGTTCACAT
TGGTTCTGGTTCTATGAGCGAGCTGATTAAGGAGAACATGCACATGAAGCTGTACATGGAGGGCACCGTG
GACAACCATCACTTCAAGTGCACATCCGAGGGCGAAGGCAAGCCCTACGAGGGCACCCAGACCATGAGAA
TCAAGGTGGTCGAGGGCGGCCCTCTCCCCTTCGCCTTCGACATCCTGGCTACTAGCTTCCTCTACGGCAG
CAAGACCTTCATCAACCACACCCAGGGCATCCCCGACTTCTTCAAGCAGTCCTTCCCTGAGGGCTTCACA
TGGGAGAGAGTCACCACATACGAAGACGGGGGCGTGCTGACCGCTACCCAGGACACCAGCCTCCAGGACG
GCTGCCTCATCTACAACGTCAAGATCAGAGGGGTGAACTTCACATCCAACGGCCCTGTGATGCAGAAGAA
AACACTCGGCTGGGAGGCCTTCACCGAGACGCTGTACCCCGCTGACGGCGGCCTGGAAGGCAGAAACGAC
ATGGCCCTGAAGCTCGTGGGCGGGAGCCATCTGATCGCAAACATCAAGACCACATATAGATCCAAGAAAC
CCGCTAAGAACCTCAAGATGCCTGGCGTCTACTATGTGGACTACAGACTGGAAAGAATCAAGGAGGCCAA
CAACGAGACCTACGTCGAGCAGCACGAGGTGGCAGTGGCCAGATACTGCGACCTCCCTAGCAAACTGGGG
CACAAGCTTAATTAAGTTTAAACGCCCGCTGATCAGCCTCGACTGTGCCTTCTAAGATCCAGACATGATA
AGATACATTGATGAGTTTGGACAAACCACAACTAGAATGCAGTGAAAAAAATGCTTTATTTGTGAAATTT
GTGATGCTATTGCTTTATTTGTAACCATTATAAGCTGCAATAAACAAGTTAACTCTAGAGGATCCGGTGC
GTGGTGGTTTCATGCTTCTGGGAACGGCAAATGGGTTTAGGATTGGGAACCCCTCATCATCTGTTGGAAT
ATACTATTCAACCTACAAAAGTAACGTTAAACAACACTACTTTATATTTGATATGAATGGCCACACCTTT
TATGCCATAAAACATATTGTAAGAGAATACCACTCTTTTTATTCCTTCTTTCCTTCTTGTACGTTTTTTG
CTGTAAGTAGGTCGTGGTGCTGGTGTTGCAGTTGAAATAACTTAAAATATAAATCATAAAACTCAAACAT
AAACTTGACTATTTATTTATTTATTAAGAAAGGAAATATAAATTATAAATTACAACAGATCCCCCGGGCT
GCAGGAATTCGATAGCTTGCATGCCTGCAGGTCGGCCGCCACGACCGGTGCCGCCACCATCCCCTGACCC
ACGCCCCTGACCCCTCACAAGGAGACGACCTTCCATGACCGAGTACAAGCCCACGGTGCGCCTCGCCACC
CGCGACGACGTCCCCCGGGCCGTACGCACCCTCGCCGCCGCGTTCGCCGACTACCCCGCCACGCGCCACA
CCGTCGACCCGGACCGCCACATCGAGCGGGTCACCGAGCTGCAAGAACTCTTCCTCACGCGCGTCGGGCT
CGACATCGGCAAGGTGTGGGTCGCGGACGACGGCGCCGCGGTGGCGGTCTGGACCACGCCGGAGAGCGTC
GAAGCGGGGGCGGTGTTCGCCGAGATCGGCCCGCGCATGGCCGAGTTGAGCGGTTCCCGGCTGGCCGCGC
AGCAACAGATGGAAGGCCTCCTGGCGCCGCACCGGCCCAAGGAGCCCGCGTGGTTCCTGGCCACCGTCGG
CGTCTCGCCCGACCACCAGGGCAAGGGTCTGGGCAGCGCCGTCGTGCTCCCCGGAGTGGAGGCGGCCGAG
CGCGCCGGGGTGCCCGCCTTCCTGGAGACCTCCGCGCCCCGCAACCTCCCCTTCTACGAGCGGCTCGGCT
TCACCGTCACCGCCGACGTCGAGGTGCCCGAAGGACCGCGCACCTGGTGCATGACCCGCAAGCCCGGTGC
CTGACGCCCGCCCCACGACCCGCAGCGCCCGACCGAAAGGAGCGCACGACCCCATGGCTCCGACCGAAGC
CACCCGGGGCGGCCCCGCCGACCCCGCACCCGCCCCCGAGGCCCACCGACTCTAGATCAAGCTTATCGAT
ACCGTCGACCTCGAGGCCAGCTAGCTTGAACTTGTTTATTGCAGCTTATAATGGTTACAAATAAAGCAAT
AGCATCACAAATTTCACAAATAAAGCATTTTTTTCACTGCATTCTAGTTGTGGTTTGTCCAAACTCATCA
ATGTATCTTATCATGTCTGGATCGGGTACCCAATTGCATTCATTTTATGTTTCAGGTTCAGGGGGAGGTG
TGGGAGGTTTTTTAAAGCAAGTAAAACCTCTACAAATGTGGTATGGCTGATTATGATCAGTCGACCTGCA
GGCATGCAAGCTTGGCGTAATCATGGTCATAGCTGTTTCCTGTGTGAAATTGTTATCCGCTCACAATTCC
ACACAACATACGAGCCGGAAGCATAAAGTGTAAAGCCTGGGGTGCCTAATGAGTGAGCTAACTCACATTA
ATTGCGTTGCGCTCACTGCCCGCTTTCCAGTCGGGAAACCTGTCGTGCCAGCTGCATTAATGAATCGGCC
AACGCGCGGGGAGAGGCGGTTTGCGTATTGGGCGCTCTTCCGCTTCCTCGCTCACTGACTCGCTGCGCTC
GGTCGTTCGGCTGCGGCGAGCGGTATCAGCTCACTCAAAGGCGGTAATACGGTTATCCACAGAATCAGGG
GATAACGCAGGAAAGAACATGTGAGCAAAAGGCCAGCAAAAGGCCAGGAACCGTAAAAAGGCCGCGTTGC
TGGCGTTTTTCCATAGGCTCCGCCCCCCTGACGAGCATCACAAAAATCGACGCTCAAGTCAGAGGTGGCG
AAACCCGACAGGACTATAAAGATACCAGGCGTTTCCCCCTGGAAGCTCCCTCGTGCGCTCTCCTGTTCCG
ACCCTGCCGCTTACCGGATACCTGTCCGCCTTTCTCCCTTCGGGAAGCGTGGCGCTTTCTCATAGCTCAC
GCTGTAGGTATCTCAGTTCGGTGTAGGTCGTTCGCTCCAAGCTGGGCTGTGTGCACGAACCCCCCGTTCA
GCCCGACCGCTGCGCCTTATCCGGTAACTATCGTCTTGAGTCCAACCCGGTAAGACACGACTTATCGCCA
CTGGCAGCAGCCACTGGTAACAGGATTAGCAGAGCGAGGTATGTAGGCGGTGCTACAGAGTTCTTGAAGT
GGTGGCCTAACTACGGCTACACTAGAAGAACAGTATTTGGTATCTGCGCTCTGCTGAAGCCAGTTACCTT
CGGAAAAAGAGTTGGTAGCTCTTGATCCGGCAAACAAACCACCGCTGGTAGCGGTGGTTTTTTTGTTTGC
AAGCAGCAGATTACGCGCAGAAAAAAAGGATCTCAAGAAGATCCTTTGATCTTTTCTACGGGGTCTGACG
CTCAGTGGAACGAAAACTCACGTTAAGGGATTTTGGTCATGAGATTATCAAAAAGGATCTTCACCTAGAT
CCTTTTAAATTAAAAATGAAGTTTTAAATCAATCTAAAGTATATATGAGTAAACTTGGTCTGACAGTTAC
CAATGCTTAATCAGTGAGGCACCTATCTCAGCGATCTGTCTATTTCGTTCATCCATAGTTGCCTGACTCC
CCGTCGTGTAGATAACTACGATACGGGAGGGCTTACCATCTGGCCCCAGTGCTGCAATGATACCGCGAGA
CCCACGCTCACCGGCTCCAGATTTATCAGCAATAAACCAGCCAGCCGGAAGGGCCGAGCGCAGAAGTGGT
CCTGCAACTTTATCCGCCTCCATCCAGTCTATTAATTGTTGCCGGGAAGCTAGAGTAAGTAGTTCGCCAG
TTAATAGTTTGCGCAACGTTGTTGCCATTGCTACAGGCATCGTGGTGTCACGCTCGTCGTTTGGTATGGC
TTCATTCAGCTCCGGTTCCCAACGATCAAGGCGAGTTACATGATCCCCCATGTTGTGCAAAAAAGCGGTT
AGCTCCTTCGGTCCTCCGATCGTTGTCAGAAGTAAGTTGGCCGCAGTGTTATCACTCATGGTTATGGCAG
CACTGCATAATTCTCTTACTGTCATGCCATCCGTAAGATGCTTTTCTGTGACTGGTGAGTACTCAACCAA
GTCATTCTGAGAATAGTGTATGCGGCGACCGAGTTGCTCTTGCCCGGCGTCAATACGGGATAATACCGCG
CCACATAGCAGAACTTTAAAAGTGCTCATCATTGGAAAACGTTCTTCGGGGCGAAAACTCTCAAGGATCT
TACCGCTGTTGAGATCCAGTTCGATGTAACCCACTCGTGCACCCAACTGATCTTCAGCATCTTTTACTTT
CACCAGCGTTTCTGGGTGAGCAAAAACAGGAAGGCAAAATGCCGCAAAAAAGGGAATAAGGGCGACACGG
AAATGTTGAATACTCATACTCTTCCTTTTTCAATATTATTGAAGCATTTATCAGGGTTATTGTCTCATGA
GCGGATACATATTTGAATGTATTTAGAAAAATAAACAAATAGGGGTTCCGCGCACATTTCCCCGAAAAGT
GCCACCTGACGTCTAAGAAACCATTATTATCATGACATTAACCTATAAAAATAGGCGTATCACGAGGCCC
TTTCGTCTCGCGCGTTTCGGTGATGACGGTGAAAACCTCTG
Features (pLannotate 1.2.2; 23 found; start..end, strand, type, name):
    103..202     +  misc_feature   bom (fragment): basis of mobility region from pBR322
    208..365     -  CDS            lacZα (fragment): LacZα fragment of β-galactosidase; lacZ fragment
    367..793     +  promoter       MT promoter: Drosophila metallothionein promoter
    825..3641    +  CDS            Shark: SHARK_DROME - Also known as Tk7 From Drosophila melanogaster (Fruit fly).
   3654..4355    +  CDS            TagBFP: monomeric blue fluorescent protein mammalian codon-optimized
   4396..4530    -  polyA_signal   SV40 poly(A) signal: SV40 polyadenylation signal
   4612..4888    +  promoter       copia promoter: strong promoter from the Drosophila transposable element copia (Sinclair et al., 1986)
   4888..4914    +  misc_feature   MCS (fragment): pBluescript multiple cloning site
   4914..4934    -  misc_feature   MCS (fragment): pUC18/19 multiple cloning site
   5005..5604    +  CDS            PuroR: puromycin N-acetyltransferase; pac from Streptomyces alboniger; confers resistance to puromycin
   5654..5719    +  CDS            dmpM (fragment): DMPM_STRAD - Protein inferred from homology: Swiss-Prot protein existence level 3. From Streptomyces alboniger.
   5726..5756    +  misc_feature   MCS (fragment): pBluescript multiple cloning site
   5769..5903    +  polyA_signal   SV40 poly(A) signal: SV40 polyadenylation signal
   5925..6009    -  CDS            large T antigen (fragment): large T antigen from SV40 (simian virus 40)
   6009..6033    +  misc_feature   MCS (fragment): pUC18/19 multiple cloning site
   6070..6086    -  protein_bind   lac operator: The lac repressor binds to the lac operator to inhibit transcription in E. coli. This inhibition can be relieved by adding lactose or isopropyl-β-D-thiogalactopyranoside (IPTG). lac repressor encoded by lacI
   6094..6124    -  promoter       lac promoter: promoter for the E. coli lac operon
   6139..6160    -  protein_bind   CAP binding site: CAP binding activates transcription in the presence of cAMP. E. coli catabolite activator protein
   6173..6265    -  CDS            lacI (fragment): lac repressor; lacI; The lac repressor binds to the lac operator to inhibit transcription in E. coli. This inhibition can be relieved by adding lactose or isopropyl-β-D-thiogalactopyranoside (IPTG).
   6448..7036    -  rep_origin     ori: high-copy-number ColE1/pMB1/pBR322/pUC origin of replication
   7207..8067    -  CDS            AmpR: β-lactamase; bla; confers resistance to ampicillin, carbenicillin, and related antibiotics
   8068..8172    -  promoter       AmpR promoter: bla
   8267..1       +  CDS            rop (fragment) (across the origin): Rop protein, which maintains plasmids at low copy number; rop
