[The description below was written by a language model from this plasmid's Addgene catalogue record and pLannotate feature annotations shown in this document.]
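Description:
pMT Shark-TagBFP is an insect expression plasmid built on the pMT backbone for inducible production of a fluorescently tagged Shark protein in Drosophila S2 cells. In bacteria it is maintained as a high-copy plasmid through a ColE1/pUC-type origin and selected with ampicillin via the β-lactamase gene and its native promoter. The sequenced record is about 8.3 kb. It also carries a number of cloning remnants typical of pUC/pBR322-derived backbones, including fragments of lacZα, lacI, rop and bom, the lac promoter/operator, and pieces of multiple cloning sites. None of these appear to serve a purpose in the construct's use.

The payload is the Drosophila melanogaster Shark coding sequence (also known as Tk7), followed closely on the same strand by TagBFP, a monomeric blue fluorescent protein. This arrangement is consistent with the C-terminal fusion implied by the plasmid name. The insert was assembled by Gibson cloning. Expression is driven by the Drosophila metallothionein (MT) promoter, which stays largely quiet until induced with metal ions such as copper, so the timing and level of expression can be controlled. An SV40 polyadenylation signal lies just downstream of the fusion, although it is annotated in the reverse orientation.

A second cassette places the puromycin N-acetyltransferase gene under the strong copia promoter, with its own SV40 poly(A) signal. This allows puromycin selection of stably transfected S2 cells. The associated publication concerns Draper receptor signaling during apoptotic cell engulfment, which suggests the construct is used to visualise Shark localisation by live-cell imaging in that setting.
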