Addgene plasmid #126658: pMT Shark-TagBFP
Purpose: Inducible expression of Shark-TagBFP in S2 cells
Depositing lab: Ron Vale. Depositing organization: University of California, San Francisco (UCSF). Publication: Spatial control of Draper receptor signaling initiates apoptotic cell engulfment. Williamson AP, Vale RD. J Cell Biol. 2018 Nov 5;217(11):3977-3992. doi: 10.1083/jcb.201711175. Epub 2018 Aug 23. PubMed 30139739.
Backbone
  Vector backbone: pMT
  Vector type: Insect Expression
Growth in bacteria
  Bacterial resistance: Ampicillin, 100 μg/mL
  Growth temperature: 37°C
  Growth strain: DH5alpha
  Copy number: High Copy
Gene/Insert
  Gene/Insert name: Shark
  Cloning method: Gibson Cloning
  Sequencing primers: 5′ CATCTCAGTGCAACTAAA
Terms and licenses: Academic/Nonprofit Terms; Industry Terms: Not Available to Industry
How to cite: pMT Shark-TagBFP was a gift from Ron Vale (Addgene plasmid # 126658 ; http://n2t.net/addgene:126658 ; RRID:Addgene_126658)
