>Addgene plasmid #126658 | pMT Shark-TagBFP | depositor partial sequence | sequence record 246001 | partial insert sequence
TGGTACCACGGCAACCTGTCCCGCGAGGCAGCCGACGAACTGCTAAAGCAGGGTTACGAGGACGGGACAT
TTCTGGTGCGCGAGAGCAGCACAGCGGCCGGGGACTTTGTGCTGAGCCTGCTCTGCCAGGGTGAGGTGTG
TCACTACCAGGTGCGGCGACATGGCGGCGAGGACGCCTTCTTCTCCATCGACGACAAGGTACAGACGAAG
ATCCTGCACGGCCTGGACACGCTCGTCGACTACTATCAGCAGGCGGCCAACGGTCTGCCCACCAAGCTGA
CGGTGCCCTTGATCCGCGATCTGCCGCCGCACAACACTCGCAGCCACGGAGTGACCAATCTGCTGCATCG
CGCCACAAGTAAAAACGAGAGCAAGGTCGTCTTCGAGCTGCTCAAGTGCGGCTATCGGAATTTCGATGCC
AAGAATCAGGATGGACAGACGGCTCTGCATCTGGCTGCACTCCACTCGGACGAGGATATACTGAAACACC
TGTTGAATGCAAAGGTCCAGGTCAACAGCTCCGACTCCTTTGGCTGCCAGCCATTGCACTACGCCGCTCG
CTCCAAACCGGCCAGTTTCATACGCACACTCATCTCGGCACAGGCCAATGTCCAGGGCAGGAACATCGAC
AACGGCTATGTGCCGCTGCATGAGGCTGCCAAGCACGGCAACCTGGAGGCTGTGCAAGAGCTGCTCCTGG
CTGAGGCTCCGCCGTTGCCCAGAACAAGTTCGGGTGAATTTCCATTCGATCTGGCCAAGGAAGCGGGCCA
AACGGCAGTAGAAGAATTCCTGCTCAATTACAAGCTGCCACCGGCAAATACCACAAGAGACCAGTGGTAT
CATGGCACTCTGACCAGAGAAGAGGCAGTAGCCATACTAAAAAAGCATGCCAAGGAGCTATTGGCCAAGC
AACCTGAAGTAGACACCTCCGGCTGCTTTCTGGTTCGCTACTCCGAGTCGCCGGCGGCCTCGGGATTGGT
TCTAACATTGCTTAGTGATCAGGTGGTCAAGAATTTTCGTATTTCGCAAGCTGATCTCTACCAGAATGGT
AACAAGGTGCAGTCGGGCGGGTCCAAGTTTCTGTACATTGATGACGGTCCCTACTGGCCAAGCGTTGAAC
ATCTAATAGCCCACTTCATGCGTTTCTCGTACGGGTTGCCAGTGAGTCTCAAGTATCCGGTTCCGCCACA
GCCCAAGCCAGAGGTGCCATCGTTTGCCACAATACCTCGATCTAATATGAAGCCAAAAGCAGCATCGCCC
GCTACCCCGCCCACTCCAGTATCGCCACATTCGCATCATCAACACCCCCACGTTCCCGCCCTGACCATAA
CGAAGAAAAAGCAGAAGGAGAACAGTAGCTCAATGTTCAACACTCTGCGACTGACGAGTCCGAAGAAAGC
GCTATTCGACATGAACAGCCTGCGCAAAAACAAGTCCAAGGGCAAACGCAGTGACTCCGAGAGCAGTGTG
AGTGGTTCTTTGGCCAGAACGGAGCAGGAGCTGCAGGCAGCGGCACCCATGCTGAAGAGCCTGTCGTTCT
CGACGGAGTTCTCAACGTTTAACGCGGATGGCGTAACTGGTTCTGGTGCCGCCGCTGCTGGCGAAGTGTA
CAACGTGCCCAGGAACAACACGCCCATTGAGATTGACCTGCCACCGATTGCCCAAAAGACTGAAGCCGAA
GTTGAGTATTTCACGAAAAGTGATGTGGCCATAGAGCGCGAGCGAGCAGGTCAGTGGATCGGCAACGGCT
ACCAGCCCACAGTGGACGTGCTCTCCCTGTTGGATCAGCAGATCAAGGCGCCCGCCGTGGCGCGACTAAA
CTCGCTTGGTCCGAACGCATCAACGGAAAGTGAGATGGCCAGCTATCTTCATCGCAAGTGCAGCGGTACG
CCAAGCACACCAAGCGCCACTGAGGTGGAGGCCGCCAAGCTGAGATTCTTTATTGAGCCAGAAAAACTAG
TGCTGGATAGAGAGATCGGGCACGGGGAATTCGGTTCGGTGCACAGTGGATGGCTGCTGAGAAAGAGCGG
TGCCGGCGAGGAATCGCGCTTGGAGGTGGCCATTAAGATGCTTAGCGACGAGCACAGCAACAAACAGGAG
TTCCTGCGCGAAGCATCAGTTATGATGCGGCTGGAGCACAAGTGCATTGTGCGATTGATTGGCATTTCGA
AGGGTGAAATGCTAATGATGGTTCAAGAGCTAGCTCCGCTGGGCTCCATGCTGCAGTACATACTGGATCA
TGGTCATGAGATCACGGCCAATGCGGAGCTGAAAGTTTGGGCGTCACAGATTGCGTGTGGCATGCATTAT
CTGGAATCACAGCATTTTGTGCACCGCGATCTGGCCGCCAGAAATATATTGCTGACCGCACGCCACCAGG
CGAAGATCAGTGACTTCGGCATGTCGCGATCACTGAGACCCGGTAGCACGGAATACCAATTCACCCAGGG
CGGACGTTGGCCCATCCGCTGGTACGCACCGGAAAGCTTCAACCTGGGCATCTTCTCGCACGCCAGTGAT
GTGTGGTCCTTTGGCGTGACCATCTGGGAGATGTTTTCCCTCGGCGCACCGCCATATGGGGAAATATCTA
ATGTCGATGCCATCAAGTTGGTGGACAGTGGCGAACGCCTGCCGCAGCCCAATCTCTGTCCAGCTTACAT
CTATGCCGTGATGCAGAGCTGCTGGAAGGAACGACCCAAAGATCGGCCAACCTTTGTCTATCTCACCGAG
TTTTTCGCCCGCGATCCTGATTACCAAAACCTGCCGGAATTGGTGCAAACGGTTCACATTGGTTCTGGTT
CTATGAGCGAGCTGATTAAGGAGAACATGCACATGAAGCTGTACATGGAGGGCACCGTGGACAACCATCA
CTTCAAGTGCACATCCGAGGGCGAAGGCAAGCCCTACGAGGGCACCCAGACCATGAGAATCAAGGTGGTC
GAGGGCGGCCCTCTCCCCTTCGCCTTCGACATCCTGGCTACTAGCTTCCTCTACGGCAGCAAGACCTTCA
TCAACCACACCCAGGGCATCCCCGACTTCTTCAAGCAGTCCTTCCCTGAGGGCTTCACATGGGAGAGAGT
CACCACATACGAAGACGGGGGCGTGCTGACCGCTACCCAGGACACCAGCCTCCAGGACGGCTGCCTCATC
TACAACGTCAAGATCAGAGGGGTGAACTTCACATCCAACGGCCCTGTGATGCAGAAGAAAACACTCGGCT
GGGAGGCCTTCACCGAGACGCTGTACCCCGCTGACGGCGGCCTGGAAGGCAGAAACGACATGGCCCTGAA
GCTCGTGGGCGGGAGCCATCTGATCGCAAACATCAAGACCACATATAGATCCAAGAAACCCGCTAAGAAC
CTCAAGATGCCTGGCGTCTACTATGTGGACTACAGACT
